Addgene plasmid #11667: pPRIME-TREX-GFP-FF3
Purpose: 3rd generation lentiviral transfer vector. pPRIME cloning plasmid with a Tet-responsive promoter (TREX) controlling expression of GFP and miR30-based shRNA targeting firefly luciferase
Depositing lab: Stephen Elledge. Depositing organization: Brigham and Women's Hospital. Publication: A lentiviral microRNA-based system for single-copy polymerase II-regulated RNA interference in mammalian cells. Stegmeier F, Hu G, Rickles RJ, Hannon GJ, Elledge SJ. Proc Natl Acad Sci U S A. 2005 Sep 13. 102(37):13212-7. 10.1073/pnas.0506306102 PubMed 16141338.
Backbone
  Vector backbone: pPRIME-TREX-GFP
  Backbone size w/o insert (bp): 8600
  Vector type: Mammalian Expression, Lentiviral
Growth in bacteria
  Bacterial resistance: Chloramphenicol, 25 μg/mL
  Growth temperature: 37°C
  Growth strain: DH5alpha
  Copy number: Low Copy
Gene/Insert
  Gene/Insert name: FF3 (alt name: firefly luciferase hairpin)
  Species: Firefly
  Insert size (bp): 120
  Tag / fusion protein: GFP (N terminal on backbone)
  Cloning method: Restriction Enzyme; 5′ cloning site XhoI (not destroyed); 3′ cloning site EcoRI (not destroyed)
  Sequencing primers: 5′ EGFP-C
Terms and licenses: Academic/Nonprofit Terms; Industry Terms: Not Available to Industry
Depositor comments: TREX promoter (two Tet-repressor binding sites downstream of CMV's TATA box) transcribes GFP and miR30-based shRNA targeting FF3. The FF3 hairpin can be replaced with any other hairpin by cloning into the EcoR1/Xho1 site. Please note that the full plasmid sequence shown here is for the empty vector only and does not contain the FF3 targeting sequence (AGCTCCCGTGAATTGGAATCCTAGTGAAGCCACAGATGTAGGATTCCAATTCAGCGGGAGCC)
How to cite: pPRIME-TREX-GFP-FF3 was a gift from Stephen Elledge (Addgene plasmid # 11667 ; http://n2t.net/addgene:11667 ; RRID:Addgene_11667)
