[The description below was written by a language model from this plasmid's Addgene catalogue record and pLannotate feature annotations shown in this document.]
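Description:
pPRIME-TREX-GFP-FF3 is a third-generation HIV-1-based lentiviral transfer vector for tetracycline-regulated, polymerase II-driven RNA interference in mammalian cells. The viral genome is transcribed from a hybrid CMV enhancer/promoter fused to a truncated 5' LTR, followed by the Ψ packaging signal with a gag fragment, the Rev response element for Rev-dependent nuclear export, and the cPPT/CTS. A WPRE lies downstream of the cargo to enhance transcript expression, ahead of a nef fragment and the truncated 3' LTR. In bacteria the plasmid replicates from a ColE1/pUC-type origin. The catalogue lists chloramphenicol selection and low copy number. The feature table shows a cat promoter–CmR cassette located within the proviral region, as well as an AmpR gene in the backbone.

The payload is a single transcription unit driven by the TREX promoter, a CMV promoter carrying two Tet-repressor binding sites downstream of the TATA box. These appear in the annotation as a CMV enhancer, minimal CMV fragments and tet operator matches. Expression is therefore expected to be repressed in cells that supply Tet repressor and relieved by tetracycline-class inducers. The promoter drives EGFP, and human miR-30a 5' and 3' flanking sequences lie downstream of the coding sequence, so GFP fluorescence marks cells expressing the miR30-embedded shRNA. The roughly 120 bp FF3 hairpin, which targets firefly luciferase, sits between XhoI and EcoRI sites. It can be replaced with any other hairpin, making the plasmid both a control knockdown construct and a cloning template.

The annotated 8,600 nt sequence is that of the empty vector and does not contain the FF3 hairpin.
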