Features (pLannotate 1.2.2; 29 found; start..end, strand, type, name):
     31..83      -  misc_feature   bom (fragment): basis of mobility region from pBR322
    238..617     +  enhancer       CMV enhancer: human cytomegalovirus immediate early enhancer
    618..810     +  promoter       CMV promoter (fragment): human cytomegalovirus (CMV) immediate early promoter
    809..976     +  LTR            5' LTR (truncated) (fragment): truncated 5' long terminal repeat (LTR) from HIV-1
   1023..1148    +  misc_feature   HIV-1 Ψ: packaging signal of human immunodeficiency virus type 1
   1132..1468    +  CDS            HIV-1 gag (fragment): gag protein from human immunodeficiency virus 1; gag
   1645..1878    +  misc_feature   RRE: The Rev response element (RRE) of HIV-1 allows for Rev-dependent mRNA export from the nucleus to the cytoplasm.
   2255..2355    +  CDS            Rev (fragment): human immunodeficiency virus 1 (HIV-1) Rev protein; rev; enhances nuclear export of unspliced and incompletely spliced viral mRNAs
   2405..2522    +  misc_feature   cPPT/CTS: central polypurine tract and central termination sequence of HIV-1
   2605..2984    +  enhancer       CMV enhancer: human cytomegalovirus immediate early enhancer
   3057..3074    -  promoter       CMV promoter (fragment): human cytomegalovirus (CMV) immediate early promoter
   3137..3188    +  promoter       CMVd2 promoter: truncated human cytomegalovirus (CMV) immediate early promoter that yields moderately reduced expression relative to the full-length promoter
   3190..3209    +  promoter       PLtetO-1 promoter (fragment): modified phage lambda PL promoter with tet operator sites (Lutz and Bujard, 1997)
   3211..3230    +  promoter       PLtetO-1 promoter (fragment): modified phage lambda PL promoter with tet operator sites (Lutz and Bujard, 1997)
   3238..3271    +  promoter       TRE3GV promoter (fragment): 3rd-generation Tet-responsive promoter that can be activated by binding of Tet-On® 3G, optimized for retroviral and lentiviral vectors
   3302..4018    +  CDS            EGFP: EGFP is a basic (constitutively fluorescent) green fluorescent protein published in 1996, derived from Aequorea victoria. It is reported to be a rapidly-maturing weak dimer with moderate acid sensitivity.
   4071..4164    +  ncRNA          5' miR-30a: sequence upstream of the 71-nt precursor of the human miR-30a microRNA (Zeng et al., 2002) miRNA
   4178..4290    +  ncRNA          3' miR-30a: sequence downstream of the 71-nt precursor of the human miR-30a microRNA (Zeng et al., 2002) miRNA
   4443..4545    +  promoter       cat promoter: promoter of the E. coli cat gene encoding chloramphenicol acetyltransferase
   4546..5205    +  CDS            CmR: chloramphenicol acetyltransferase; cat; confers resistance to chloramphenicol
   5401..5421    -  misc_feature   MCS (fragment): pBluescript multiple cloning site
   5466..5489    +  misc_feature   MCS (fragment): pBluescript multiple cloning site
   5489..6077    +  misc_feature   WPRE: woodchuck hepatitis virus posttranscriptional regulatory element
   6078..6097    +  misc_feature   MCS (fragment): pBluescript multiple cloning site
   6099..6599    +  CDS            nef (fragment): NEF_HV1LA - Experimental evidence at protein level: Swiss-Prot protein existence level 1. Extracellular Nef protein targets CD4(+) T-lymphocytes for apoptosis by interacting with CXCR4 surface receptors. From Human immunodeficiency virus type 1 group M subtype B (isolate Lai) (HIV-1).
   6606..6786    +  LTR            5' LTR (truncated): truncated 5' long terminal repeat (LTR) from HIV-1
   6848..7436    -  rep_origin     ori: high-copy-number ColE1/pMB1/pBR322/pUC origin of replication
   7607..8467    -  CDS            AmpR: β-lactamase; bla; confers resistance to ampicillin, carbenicillin, and related antibiotics
   8468..8572    -  promoter       AmpR promoter: bla
>Addgene plasmid #11667 | pPRIME-TREX-GFP-FF3 | depositor full sequence | sequence record 7013 | Author sequence
GTCGACGGATCGGGAGATCTCCCGATCCCCTATGGTGCACTCTCAGTACAATCTGCTCTGATGCCGCATA
GTTAAGCCAGTATCTGCTCCCTGCTTGTGTGTTGGAGGTCGCTGAGTAGTGCGCGAGCAAAATTTAAGCT
ACAACAAGGCAAGGCTTGACCGACAATTGCATGAAGAATCTGCTTAGGGTTAGGCGTTTTGCGCTGCTTC
GCGATGTACGGGCCAGATATACGCGTTGACATTGATTATTGACTAGTTATTAATAGTAATCAATTACGGG
GTCATTAGTTCATAGCCCATATATGGAGTTCCGCGTTACATAACTTACGGTAAATGGCCCGCCTGGCTGA
CCGCCCAACGACCCCCGCCCATTGACGTCAATAATGACGTATGTTCCCATAGTAACGCCAATAGGGACTT
TCCATTGACGTCAATGGGTGGAGTATTTACGGTAAACTGCCCACTTGGCAGTACATCAAGTGTATCATAT
GCCAAGTACGCCCCCTATTGACGTCAATGACGGTAAATGGCCCGCCTGGCATTATGCCCAGTACATGACC
TTATGGGACTTTCCTACTTGGCAGTACATCTACGTATTAGTCATCGCTATTACCATGGTGATGCGGTTTT
GGCAGTACATCAATGGGCGTGGATAGCGGTTTGACTCACGGGGATTTCCAAGTCTCCACCCCATTGACGT
CAATGGGAGTTTGTTTTGGCACCAAAATCAACGGGACTTTCCAAAATGTCGTAACAACTCCGCCCCATTG
ACGCAAATGGGCGGTAGGCGTGTACGGTGGGAGGTCTATAGACCAGATCTGAGCCTGGGAGCTCTCTGGC
TAACTAGGGAACCCACTGCTTAAGCCTCAATAAAGCTTGCCTTGAGTGCTTCAAGTAGTGTGTGCCCGTC
TGTTGTGTGACTCTGGTAACTAGAGATCCCTCAGACCCTTTTAGTCAGTGTGGAAAATCTCTAGCAGTGG
CGCCCGAACAGGGACTTGAAAGCGAAAGGGAAACCAGAGGAGCTCTCTCGACGCAGGACTCGGCTTGCTG
AAGCGCGCACGGCAAGAGGCGAGGGGCGGCGACTGGTGAGTACGCCAAAAATTTTGACTAGCGGAGGCTA
GAAGGAGAGAGATGGGTGCGAGAGCGTCAGTATTAAGCGGGGGAGAATTAGATCGCGATGGGAAAAAATT
CGGTTAAGGCCAGGGGGAAAGAAAAAATATAAATAAACATATAGTATGGGCAAGCAGGGAGCTAGAACGA
TTCGCAGTTAATCCTGGCCTGTTAGAAACATCAGAAGGCTGTAGACAAATACTGGGACAGCTACAACCAT
CCCTTCAGACAGGATCAGAAGAACTTAGATCATTATATAATACAGTAGCAACCCTCTATTGTGTGCATCA
AAGGATAGAGATAAAAGACACCAAGGAAGCTTTAGACAAGATAGAGGAAGAGCAAAACAAAAGTAAGACC
ACCGCACAGCAAGCGGCCGGCCGCGCTGATCTTCAGACCTGGAGGAGGAGATATGAGGGACAATTGGAGA
AGTGAATTATATAAATATAAAGTAGTAAAAATTGAACCATTAGGAGTAGCACCCACCAAGGCAAAGAGAA
GAGTGGTGCAGAGAGAAAAAAGAGCAGTGGGAATAGGAGCTTTGTTCCTTGGGTTCTTGGGAGCAGCAGG
AAGCACTATGGGCGCAGCGTCAATGACGCTGACGGTACAGGCCAGACAATTATTGTCTGGTATAGTGCAG
CAGCAGAACAATTTGCTGAGGGCTATTGAGGCGCAACAGCATCTGTTGCAACTCACAGTCTGGGGCATCA
AGCAGCTCCAGGCAAGAATCCTGGCTGTGGAAAGATACCTAAAGGATCAACAGCTCCTGGGGATTTGGGG
TTGCTCTGGAAAACTCATTTGCACCACTGCTGTGCCTTGGAATGCTAGTTGGAGTAATAAATCTCTGGAA
CAGATTTGGAATCACACGACCTGGATGGAGTGGGACAGAGAAATTAACAATTACACAAGCTTAATACACT
CCTTAATTGAAGAATCGCAAAACCAGCAAGAAAAGAATGAACAAGAATTATTGGAATTAGATAAATGGGC
AAGTTTGTGGAATTGGTTTAACATAACAAATTGGCTGTGGTATATAAAATTATTCATAATGATAGTAGGA
GGCTTGGTAGGTTTAAGAATAGTTTTTGCTGTACTTTCTATAGTGAATAGAGTTAGGCAGGGATATTCAC
CATTATCGTTTCAGACCCACCTCCCAACCCCGAGGGGACCCGACAGGCCCGAAGGAATAGAAGAAGAAGG
TGGAGAGAGAGACAGAGACAGATCCATTCGATTAGTGAACGGATCGGCACTGCGTGCGCCAATTCTGCAG
ACAAATGGCAGTATTCATCCACAATTTTAAAAGAAAAGGGGGGATTGGGGGGTACAGTGCAGGGGAAAGA
ATAGTAGACATAATAGCAACAGACATACAAACTAAAGAATTACAAAAACAAATTACAAAAATTCAAAATT
TTCGGGTTTATTACAGGGACAGCAGAGATCCAGTTTGGTTAGTACCGGGCCCGCTCTAGAATGTACGGGC
CAGATATACGCGTTGACATTGATTATTGACTAGTTATTAATAGTAATCAATTACGGGGTCATTAGTTCAT
AGCCCATATATGGAGTTCCGCGTTACATAACTTACGGTAAATGGCCCGCCTGGCTGACCGCCCAACGACC
CCCGCCCATTGACGTCAATAATGACGTATGTTCCCATAGTAACGCCAATAGGGACTTTCCATTGACGTCA
ATGGGTGGAGTATTTACGGTAAACTGCCCACTTGGCAGTACATCAAGTGTATCATATGCCAAGTACGCCC
CCTATTGACGTCAATGACGGTAAATGGCCCGCCTGGCATTATGCCCAGTACATGACCTTATGGGACTTTC
CTACTTGGCAGTACATCTACGTATTAGTCATCGCTATTACCATGGTGATGCGGTTTTGGCAGTACATCAA
TGGGCGTGGATAGCGGTTTGACTCACGGGGATTTCCAAGTCTCCACCCCATTGACGTCAATGGGAGTTTG
TTTTGGAACCAAAATCAACGGGACTTTCCAAAATGTCGTAACAACTCCGCCCCATTGACGCAAATGGGCG
GTAGGCGTGTACGGTGGGAGGTCTATATAAGCAGAGCTCTCCCTATCAGTGATAGAGATCTCCCTATCAG
TGATAGAGATCGTCGACGAGCTCGTTTAGTGAACCGTCAGATCGCCTGGAGACGCCATCCACGCTGTTAC
CGGTCGCCACCATGGTGAGCAAGGGCGAGGAGCTGTTCACCGGGGTGGTGCCCATCCTGGTCGAGCTGGA
CGGCGACGTAAACGGCCACAAGTTCAGCGTGTCCGGCGAGGGCGAGGGCGATGCCACCTACGGCAAGCTG
ACCCTGAAGTTCATCTGCACCACCGGCAAGCTGCCCGTGCCCTGGCCCACCCTCGTGACCACCCTGACCT
ACGGCGTGCAGTGCTTCAGCCGCTACCCCGACCACATGAAGCAGCACGACTTCTTCAAGTCCGCCATGCC
CGAAGGCTACGTCCAGGAGCGCACCATCTTCTTCAAGGACGACGGCAACTACAAGACCCGCGCCGAGGTG
AAGTTCGAGGGCGACACCCTGGTGAACCGCATCGAGCTGAAGGGCATCGACTTCAAGGAGGACGGCAACA
TCCTGGGGCACAAGCTGGAGTACAACTACAACAGCCACAACGTCTATATCATGGCCGACAAGCAGAAGAA
CGGCATCAAGGTGAACTTCAAGATCCGCCACAACATCGAGGACGGCAGCGTGCAGCTCGCCGACCACTAC
CAGCAGAACACCCCCATCGGCGACGGCCCCGTGCTGCTGCCCGACAACCACTACCTGAGCACCCAGTCCG
CCCTGAGCAAAGACCCCAACGAGAAGCGCGATCACATGGTCCTGCTGGAGTTCGTGACCGCCGCCGGGAT
CACTCTCGGCATGGACGAGCTGTACAAGTAGCGGCCGCAAGCCTTGTTAAGTGCTCGCTTCGGCAGCACA
TATACTATGTTTGAATGAGGCTTCAGTACTTTACAGAATCGTTGCCTGCACATCTTGGAAACACTTGCTG
GGATTACTTCTTCAGGTTAACCCAACAGAAGGCTCGAGCAACCAGAATTCAAGGGGCTACTTTAGGAGCA
ATTATCTTGTTTACTAAAACTGAATACCTTGCTATCTCTTTGATACATTTTTACAAAGCTGAATTAAAAT
GGTATAAATTAAATCACTTTTTTCAATTGGAAGACTAATGCGTTTAAACACGCGGCGACGCGTTCGACCG
AATAAAACCTGTGACGGAAGATCACTTCGCAGAATAAATAAATCCTGGTGTCCCTGTTGATACCGGGAAG
CCCTGGGCCAACTTTTGGCGAAAATGAGACGTTGATCGGCACGTAAGAGGTTCCAACTTTCACCATAATG
AAATAAGATCACTACCGGGCGTATTTTTTGAGTTGTCGAGATTTTCAGGAGCTAAGGAAGCTAAAATGGA
GAAAAAAATCACTGGATATACCACCGTTGATATATCCCAATGGCATCGTAAAGAACATTTTGAGGCATTT
CAGTCAGTTGCTCAATGTACCTATAACCAGACCGTTCAGCTGGATATTACGGCCTTTTTAAAGACCGTAA
AGAAAAATAAGCACAAGTTTTATCCGGCCTTTATTCACATTCTTGCCCGCCTGATGAATGCTCATCCGGA
ATTACGTATGGCAATGAAAGACGGTGAGCTGGTGATATGGGATAGTGTTCACCCTTGTTACACCGTTTTC
CATGAGCAAACTGAAACGTTTTCATCGCTCTGGAGTGAATACCACGACGATTTCCGGCAGTTTCTACACA
TATATTCGCAAGATGTGGCGTGTTACGGTGAAAACCTGGCCTATTTCCCTAAAGGGTTTATTGAGAATAT
GTTTTTCGTCTCAGCCAATCCCTGGGTGAGTTTCACCAGTTTTGATTTAAACGTGGCCAATATGGACAAC
TTCTTCGCCCCCGTTTTCACCATGGGCAAATATTATACGCAAGGCGACAAGGTGCTGATGCCGCTGGCGA
TTCAGGTTCATCATGCCGTTTGTGATGGCTTCCATGTCGGCAGAATGCTTAATGAATTACAACAGTACTG
CGATGAGTGGCAGGGCGGGGCGTAATTTTTTTAAGGCAGTTATTGGTGCCCTTAAACGCCTGGTTGCTAC
GCCTGAATAAGTGATAATAAGCGGATGAATGGCAGAAATTCGGATCTCGACCGCGTTTGGGCGGTGGCTC
CCTGCCACGCGGCTCCGAACAGAAGCTGATCTCCGAAGAGGATCTGACATGTGTTTAAACCTCGACTTAA
TTAAGTCGAGGGTCGACGGTATCGATAAGCTCGCTTCACGAGATCATGTTTAAGGGTTCCGGTTCCACTA
GGTACAATTCGATATCAAGCTTATCGATAATCAACCTCTGGATTACAAAATTTGTGAAAGATTGACTGGT
ATTCTTAACTATGTTGCTCCTTTTACGCTATGTGGATACGCTGCTTTAATGCCTTTGTATCATGCTATTG
CTTCCCGTATGGCTTTCATTTTCTCCTCCTTGTATAAATCCTGGTTGCTGTCTCTTTATGAGGAGTTGTG
GCCCGTTGTCAGGCAACGTGGCGTGGTGTGCACTGTGTTTGCTGACGCAACCCCCACTGGTTGGGGCATT
GCCACCACCTGTCAGCTCCTTTCCGGGACTTTCGCTTTCCCCCTCCCTATTGCCACGGCGGAACTCATCG
CCGCCTGCCTTGCCCGCTGCTGGACAGGGGCTCGGCTGTTGGGCACTGACAATTCCGTGGTGTTGTCGGG
GAAATCATCGTCCTTTCCTTGGCTGCTCGCCTGTGTTGCCACCTGGATTCTGCGCGGGACGTCCTTCTGC
TACGTCCCTTCGGCCCTCAATCCAGCGGACCTTCCTTCCCGCGGCCTGCTGCCGGCTCTGCGGCCTCTTC
CGCGTCTTCGCCTTCGCCCTCAGACGAGTCGGATCTCCCTTTGGGCCGCCTCCCCGCATCGATACCGTCG
ACCTCGATCGAGACCTAGAAAAACATGGAGCAATCACAAGTAGCAATACAGCAGCTACCAATGCTGATTG
TGCCTGGCTAGAAGCACAAGAGGAGGAGGAGGTGGGTTTTCCAGTCACACCTCAGGTACCTTTAAGACCA
ATGACTTACAAGGCAGCTGTAGATCTTAGCCACTTTTTAAAAGAAAAGGGGGGACTGGAAGGGCTAATTC
ACTCCCAACGAAGACAAGATATCCTTGATCTGTGGATCTACCACACACAAGGCTACTTCCCTGATTGGCA
GAACTACACACCAGGGCCAGGGATCAGATATCCACTGACCTTTGGATGGTGCTACAAGCTAGTACCAGTT
GAGCAAGAGAAGGTAGAAGAAGCCAATGAAGGAGAGAACACCCGCTTGTTACACCCTGTGAGCCTGCATG
GGATGGATGACCCGGAGAGAGAAGTATTAGAGTGGAGGTTTGACAGCCGCCTAGCATTTCATCACATGGC
CCGAGAGCTGCATCCGGACTGTACTGGGTCTCTCTGGTTAGACCAGATCTGAGCCTGGGAGCTCTCTGGC
TAACTAGGGAACCCACTGCTTAAGCCTCAATAAAGCTTGCCTTGAGTGCTTCAAGTAGTGTGTGCCCGTC
TGTTGTGTGACTCTGGTAACTAGAGATCCCTCAGACCCTTTTAGTCAGTGTGGAAAATCTCTAGCAGCAT
GTGAGCAAAAGGCCAGCAAAAGGCCAGGAACCGTAAAAAGGCCGCGTTGCTGGCGTTTTTCCATAGGCTC
CGCCCCCCTGACGAGCATCACAAAAATCGACGCTCAAGTCAGAGGTGGCGAAACCCGACAGGACTATAAA
GATACCAGGCGTTTCCCCCTGGAAGCTCCCTCGTGCGCTCTCCTGTTCCGACCCTGCCGCTTACCGGATA
CCTGTCCGCCTTTCTCCCTTCGGGAAGCGTGGCGCTTTCTCATAGCTCACGCTGTAGGTATCTCAGTTCG
GTGTAGGTCGTTCGCTCCAAGCTGGGCTGTGTGCACGAACCCCCCGTTCAGCCCGACCGCTGCGCCTTAT
CCGGTAACTATCGTCTTGAGTCCAACCCGGTAAGACACGACTTATCGCCACTGGCAGCAGCCACTGGTAA
CAGGATTAGCAGAGCGAGGTATGTAGGCGGTGCTACAGAGTTCTTGAAGTGGTGGCCTAACTACGGCTAC
ACTAGAAGAACAGTATTTGGTATCTGCGCTCTGCTGAAGCCAGTTACCTTCGGAAAAAGAGTTGGTAGCT
CTTGATCCGGCAAACAAACCACCGCTGGTAGCGGTGGTTTTTTTGTTTGCAAGCAGCAGATTACGCGCAG
AAAAAAAGGATCTCAAGAAGATCCTTTGATCTTTTCTACGGGGTCTGACGCTCAGTGGAACGAAAACTCA
CGTTAAGGGATTTTGGTCATGAGATTATCAAAAAGGATCTTCACCTAGATCCTTTTAAATTAAAAATGAA
GTTTTAAATCAATCTAAAGTATATATGAGTAAACTTGGTCTGACAGTTACCAATGCTTAATCAGTGAGGC
ACCTATCTCAGCGATCTGTCTATTTCGTTCATCCATAGTTGCCTGACTCCCCGTCGTGTAGATAACTACG
ATACGGGAGGGCTTACCATCTGGCCCCAGTGCTGCAATGATACCGCGAGACCCACGCTCACCGGCTCCAG
ATTTATCAGCAATAAACCAGCCAGCCGGAAGGGCCGAGCGCAGAAGTGGTCCTGCAACTTTATCCGCCTC
CATCCAGTCTATTAATTGTTGCCGGGAAGCTAGAGTAAGTAGTTCGCCAGTTAATAGTTTGCGCAACGTT
GTTGCCATTGCTACAGGCATCGTGGTGTCACGCTCGTCGTTTGGTATGGCTTCATTCAGCTCCGGTTCCC
AACGATCAAGGCGAGTTACATGATCCCCCATGTTGTGCAAAAAAGCGGTTAGCTCCTTCGGTCCTCCGAT
CGTTGTCAGAAGTAAGTTGGCCGCAGTGTTATCACTCATGGTTATGGCAGCACTGCATAATTCTCTTACT
GTCATGCCATCCGTAAGATGCTTTTCTGTGACTGGTGAGTACTCAACCAAGTCATTCTGAGAATAGTGTA
TGCGGCGACCGAGTTGCTCTTGCCCGGCGTCAATACGGGATAATACCGCGCCACATAGCAGAACTTTAAA
AGTGCTCATCATTGGAAAACGTTCTTCGGGGCGAAAACTCTCAAGGATCTTACCGCTGTTGAGATCCAGT
TCGATGTAACCCACTCGTGCACCCAACTGATCTTCAGCATCTTTTACTTTCACCAGCGTTTCTGGGTGAG
CAAAAACAGGAAGGCAAAATGCCGCAAAAAAGGGAATAAGGGCGACACGGAAATGTTGAATACTCATACT
CTTCCTTTTTCAATATTATTGAAGCATTTATCAGGGTTATTGTCTCATGAGCGGATACATATTTGAATGT
ATTTAGAAAAATAAACAAATAGGGGTTCCGCGCACATTTCCCCGAAAAGTGCCACCTGAC
