>Addgene plasmid #11667 | pPRIME-TREX-GFP-FF3 | addgene partial sequence | sequence record 18412 | EGFP-C 5'-CATGGTCCTGCTGGAGTTCGTG-3'
AGCGGCCGCAAGCCTTGTTAGTGCTCGCTTCGGCAGCACATATACTATGTTGAATGAGGCTTCAGTACTT
TACAGAATCGTTGCCTGCACATCTTGGAAACACTTGCTGGGATTACTTCTTCAGGTTAACCCAACAGAAG
GCTCGAGAAGGTATATTGCTGTTGACAGTGAGCGAGCTCCCGTGAATTGGAATCCTAGTGAAGCCACAGA
TGTAGGATTCCAATTCAGCGGGAGCCTGCCTACTGCCTCGGAATTCAAGGGGCTACTTTAGGAGCAATTA
TCTTGTTTACTAAAACTGAATACCTTGCTATCTCTTTGATACATTTTTACAAAGCTGAATTAAAATGGTA
TAAATTAAATCACTTTTTTCAATTGGAAGACTAATGCGTTTAAACACGCGGCGACGCGTTCGACCGAATA
AATACCTGTGACGGAAGATCACTTCGCAGAATAAATAAATCCTGGTGTCCCTGTTGATACCGGGAAGCCC
TGGGCCAACTTTTGGCGAAAATGAGACGTTGATCGGCACGTAAGAGGTTCCAACTTTCACCATAATGAAA
TAAGATCACTACCGGGCGTATTTTTTGAGTTGTCGAGATTTTCAGGAGCTAAGGAAGCTAAAATGGAGAA
AAAAATCACTGGATATACCACCGTTGATATATCCCAATGGCATCGTAAAGAACATTTTGAGGCATTTCAG
TCAGTTGCTCAATGTACCTATAACCAGACCGTTCAGCTGGATATTACGGCCTTTTTAAAGACCGTAAAGA
AAAATAAGCACAAGTTTTATCCGGCCTTTATTCACATTCTTGCCCGCCTGATGAATGCTCATCCGGAATT
ACGTATGGCAATGAAAGACGGTGAGCTGGTGATATGGGATAGTGTTCACCCTTGTTACACCGTTTTCCCA
TGAGCAAACTGAAACGTTTTCATCGC
